Addgene plasmid #202213: pBCC086
Purpose: Level 2 empty backbone for strain-specific barcode DNA tag through Tn7 bacterial insertion, Gentamicin selectable marker and far-red-FP fluorescent marker mPlum
Depositing lab: Paul Schulze-Lefert. Depositing organization: Max Planck Institute for Plant Breeding Research. Publication: Chromosomal barcodes for simultaneous tracking of near-isogenic bacterial strains in plant microbiota. Ordon J, Thouin J, Nakano RT, Ma KW, Zhang P, Huettel B, Garrido-Oter R, Schulze-Lefert P. Nat Microbiol. 2024 Apr;9(4):1117-1129. doi: 10.1038/s41564-024-01619-8. Epub 2024 Mar 19. PubMed 38503974.
Backbone
  Vector backbone: pBCC34
  Vector type: Bacterial Expression
  Selectable markers: Gentamicin
Growth in bacteria
  Bacterial resistance: Chloramphenicol and Kanamycin, 25 & 50 μg/mL
  Growth temperature: 37°C
  Growth strain: DB3.1λpir
  Copy number: Low Copy
Gene/Insert
  Gene/Insert name: pBCC25, pBCC33, pBCC55, pBCC27, pBCC26, pBCC28, pICH41822 (G5)
  Species: Synthetic
  Cloning method: Restriction Enzyme; 5′ cloning site unknown (unknown if destroyed)
Terms and licenses: Academic/Nonprofit Terms; Industry Terms: Not Available to Industry
Depositor comments: Please visit https://doi.org/10.1101/2023.04.20.537712 for bioRxiv preprint.
How to cite: pBCC086 was a gift from Paul Schulze-Lefert (Addgene plasmid # 202213 ; http://n2t.net/addgene:202213 ; RRID:Addgene_202213)
