[The description below was written by a language model from this plasmid's Addgene catalogue record and pLannotate feature annotations shown in this document.]
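Description:
pBCC086 is a low-copy bacterial mini-Tn7 delivery vector built on the pBCC34 backbone. It serves as a "Level 2" empty acceptor in a modular cloning system for placing strain-specific DNA barcode tags into bacterial chromosomes. It replicates from the R6K γ origin, which depends on the pi initiator protein, so it behaves as a suicide plasmid in recipients that do not supply pi. An IncP oriT allows conjugative transfer into target strains. The backbone outside the transposon ends carries a kanamycin resistance gene (aphA1) and a sacB cassette with its native promoter, giving sucrose counter-selection against cells that retain the plasmid backbone.

Between the Tn7R and Tn7L ends lies the cargo that would be transposed into the chromosome. It includes a gentamicin acetyltransferase gene driven by the class 1 integron Pc promoter and flanked by FRT sites, so FLP recombinase can excise the marker after integration. It also includes the far-red fluorescent protein mPlum, expressed from a tac promoter with a lac operator and followed by a lambda t0 terminator. Additional terminators insulate the units from each other. Also within the Tn7 ends is a chloramphenicol resistance–ccdB cassette, which appears to be the placeholder replaced when a barcode module is cloned in. CcdB toxicity explains propagation in a ccdB-tolerant, pir-carrying strain under chloramphenicol and kanamycin selection. The insert field lists only the component module plasmids from which it was assembled, and the record names no transposase source.

The resulting barcoded, fluorescent strains are intended for simultaneous tracking of near-isogenic bacteria in plant microbiota.
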