Features (pLannotate 1.2.2; 26 found; start..end, strand, type, name):
     85..284     -  mobile_element Tn7R (fragment): mini-Tn7 element (right end of the Tn7 transposon) Tn7
    308..402     +  terminator     lambda t0 terminator: transcription terminator from phage lambda
    412..441     +  CDS            CmR (fragment): chloramphenicol acetyltransferase confers resistance to chloramphenicol
    504..590     +  terminator     rrnB T1 terminator: Escherichia coli rrnB; transcription terminator T1 from the E. coli rrnB gene
    623..670     -  protein_bind   FRT: FLP-mediated recombination occurs in the 8-bp core sequence TCTAGAAA (Turan and Bode, 2011). FLP recombinase from the Saccharomyces cerevisiae 2μ plasmid
    711..739     +  promoter       Pc promoter: intI1 (promoter lies within the coding sequence); class 1 integron promoter
    928..1461    +  CDS            GmR: gentamycin acetyltransferase; aacC1; confers resistance to gentamycin
   1591..1624    -  protein_bind   FRT (minimal): supports FLP-mediated excision but not integration (Turan and Bode, 2011) FLP recombinase from the Saccharomyces cerevisiae 2μ plasmid
   1666..1694    +  promoter       tac promoter: strong E. coli promoter; hybrid between the trp and lac UV5 promoters
   1702..1718    +  protein_bind   lac operator: The lac repressor binds to the lac operator to inhibit transcription in E. coli. This inhibition can be relieved by adding lactose or isopropyl-β-D-thiogalactopyranoside (IPTG). lac repressor encoded by lacI
   1741..2418    +  CDS            mPlum: mPlum is a basic (constitutively fluorescent) red fluorescent protein published in 2004, derived from Discosoma sp.. It has low acid sensitivity.
   2438..2532    +  terminator     lambda t0 terminator: transcription terminator from phage lambda
   2681..2711    +  promoter       lac UV5 promoter: E. coli lac promoter with an "up" mutation
   2735..2764    +  promoter       cat promoter (fragment): promoter of the E. coli cat gene encoding chloramphenicol acetyltransferase
   2765..3424    +  CDS            CmR: chloramphenicol acetyltransferase; cat; confers resistance to chloramphenicol
   3603..3761    +  CDS            ccdA (fragment): CCDA_ECO57 - Also known as H, letA. Experimental evidence at protein level: Swiss-Prot protein existence level 1. Antitoxin component of a type II toxin-antitoxin (TA) system which inhibits the post-segregational killing (PSK) of plasmid-free cells, also referred to as a plasmid addiction system. Binds to and blocks the activity of CcdB; will also remove bound CcdB protein from the CcdB-GyrA complex by forming a CcdA-CcdB complex, a process termed rejuvenation. Functions as a transcriptional corepressor for the ccdAB operon, repression also requires CcdB (By similarity). From Escherichia coli
   3766..4068    +  CDS            ccdB: CCDB_ECOLI - Also known as G, letB, letD. Experimental evidence at protein level: Swiss-Prot protein existence level 1. Toxic component of a type II toxin-antitoxin (TA) system, functioning in plasmid maintainence. Responsible for the post- segregational killing (PSK) of plasmid-free cells, also referred to as a plasmid addiction system. Half-life of over 2 hours. Cell killing by CcdB is accompanied by filamentation, defects in chromosome and plasmid segregation, defects in cell division, formation of anucleate cells, decreased DNA synthesis and plasmid loss. Interferes with the activity of DN
   4225..4390    -  mobile_element Tn7L: mini-Tn7 element (left end of the Tn7 transposon) Tn7
   4433..4878    +  promoter       sacB promoter: sacR; sacB promoter and control region
   4879..6300    +  CDS            SacB: secreted levansucrase that renders bacterial growth sensitive to sucrose; Bacillus subtilis sacB; negative selection marker
   6348..6372    +  CDS            lacZα (fragment): LacZα fragment of β-galactosidase; lacZ fragment
   6383..6477    +  terminator     lambda t0 terminator: transcription terminator from phage lambda
   6609..7421    +  CDS            aphA1: KKA1_ECOLX - Also known as nptI. Protein inferred from homology: Swiss-Prot protein existence level 3. Resistance to kanamycin and structurally-related aminoglycosides, including amikacin. From Escherichia coli.
   7591..7699    +  oriT           oriT: incP origin of transfer
   7710..8098    +  rep_origin     R6K γ ori: γ replication origin from E. coli plasmid R6K; requires the R6K initiator protein pi for replication
   8129..8215    -  terminator     rrnB T1 terminator: Escherichia coli rrnB; transcription terminator T1 from the E. coli rrnB gene
>Addgene plasmid #202213 | pBCC086 | addgene full sequence | sequence record 403467 | Addgene NGS Result
TTAATTAAAGCGGATAACAATTTCACACAGGAGGCCGCCTAGGCCGCGGCCGCGCGAATTTGCCGAATTC
GGATCCGGAGGGAGTGTGGGCGGACAATAAAGTCTTAAACTGAACAAAATAGATCTAAACTATGACAATA
AAGTCTTAAACTAGACAGAATAGTTGTAAACTGAAATCAGTCCAGTTATGCTGTGAAAAAGCATACTGGA
CTTTTGTTATGGCTAAAGCAAACTCTTCATTTTCTGAAGTGCAAATTGCCCGTCGTATTAAAGAGGGGCG
TGGCGCTGCAAGAATTCAAGCTTGGAGGACTCCTGTTGATAGATCCAGTAATGACCTCAGAACTCCATCT
GGATTTGTTCAGAACGCTCGGTTGCCGCCGGGCGTTTTTTATTGGTGAGAATCCAAGCTAGACTGCGATG
AGTGGCAGGGCGGGGCGTAATTTCTTAAGGCAGTTATTGGTGCCCTTAAACGCCTGGGGTAATGACTCTC
TAGCTTGAGGCATCAAATAAAACGAAAGGCTCAGTCGAAAGACTGGGCCTTTCGTTTTATCTGTTGTTTG
TCGGTGAACGCTCTCCTGAGTAGGACAAATCCGCCCGCCGCTGCAAGAATTCAAGCTTGGAGGAAGTTCC
TATACTTTCTAGAGAATAGGAACTTCGGAATAGGAACTTCAAGATCCCCTGATTCCCTTTGTCAACAGCA
ATGGATCGAATTGACATAAGCCTGTTCGGTTCGTAAACTGTAATGCAAGTAGCGTATGCGCTCACGCAAC
TGGTCCAGAACCTTGACCGAACGCAGCGGTGGTAACGGCGCAGTGGCGGTTTTCATGGCTTGTTATGACT
GTTTTTTTGTACAGTCTATGCCTCGGGCATCCAAGCAGCAAGCGCGTTACGCCGTGGGTCGATGTTTGAT
GTTATGGAGCAGCAACGATGTTACGCAGCAGCAACGATGTTACGCAGCAGGGCAGTCGCCCTAAAACAAA
GTTAGGTGGCTCAAGTATGGGCATCATTCGCACATGTAGGCTCGGCCCTGACCAAGTCAAATCCATGCGG
GCTGCTCTTGATCTTTTCGGTCGTGAGTTCGGAGACGTAGCCACCTACTCCCAACATCAGCCGGACTCCG
ATTACCTCGGGAACTTGCTCCGTAGTAAGACATTCATCGCGCTTGCTGCCTTCGACCAAGAAGCGGTTGT
TGGCGCTCTCGCGGCTTACGTTCTGCCCAAGTTTGAGCAGCCGCGTAGTGAGATCTATATCTATGATCTC
GCAGTCTCCGGCGAGCACCGGAGGCAGGGCATTGCCACCGCGCTCATCAATCTCCTCAAGCATGAGGCCA
ACGCGCTTGGTGCTTATGTGATCTACGTGCAAGCAGATTACGGTGACGATCCCGCAGTGGCTCTCTATAC
AAAGTTGGGCATACGGGAAGAAGTGATGCACTTTGATATCGACCCAAGTACCGCCACCTAACAATTCGTT
CAAGCCGAGATCGGCTTCCCGGCCGCGGAGTTGTTCGGTAAATTGTCACAACGCCGCGGCCAATTCGATC
TAGAATTCCATTGAGTAAGTTTTTAAGCACATCAGCTTCAAAAGCGCTCTGAAGTTCCTATACTTTCTAG
AGAATAGGAACTTCGGAATAGGTACTTCCGCTACTAGAATTCGAGCGGGGAATTCTTGACAATTAATCAT
CGGCTCGTATAATGTGTGGAATTGTGAGCGGATAACAATTTTCACACAGGAAACAGCTAAATGGTGAGCA
AGGGCGAGGAGGTCATCAAGGAGTTCATGCGCTTCAAGGAGCACATGGAGGGCTCCGTGAACGGCCACGA
GTTCGAGATCGAGGGCGAGGGCGAGGGCCGCCCCTACGAGGGCACCCAGACCGCCAGGCTGAAGGTGACC
AAGGGTGGCCCCCTGCCCTTCGCCTGGGACATCCTGTCCCCTCAGATCATGTACGGCTCCAAGGCCTACG
TGAAGCACCCCGCCGACATCCCCGACTACTTGAAGCTGTCCTTCCCCGAGGGCTTCAAGTGGGAGCGCGT
GATGAACTTCGAGGACGGCGGCGTGGTGACCGTGACCCAGGACTCCTCCCTGCAGGACGGCGAGTTCATC
TACAAGGTGAAGGTGCGCGGCACCAACTTCCCCTCCGACGGCCCCGTAATGCAGAAAAAGACCATGGGCT
GGGAGGCCTCCTCCGAGCGGATGTACCCCGAGGACGGCGCCCTGAAGGGCGAGATGAAGATGAGGCTGAG
GCTGAAGGACGGCGGCCACTACGACGCCGAGGTCAAGACCACCTACATGGCCAAGAAGCCCGTGCAGCTG
CCCGGCGCCTACAAGACCGACATCAAGCTGGACATCACCTCCCACAACGAGGACTACACCATCGTGGAAC
AGTACGAGCGCGCCGAGGGCCGCCACTCCACCGGCGCCGCTTAATTAGCTGAGCTTGGACTCCTGTTGAT
AGATCCAGTAATGACCTCAGAACTCCATCTGGATTTGTTCAGAACGCTCGGTTGCCGCCGGGCGTTTTTT
ATTGGTGAGAATCTCCCGCTTTACGAATTCCCATGGGGAGCATGCGGAGTTACGTCATCCCCACCTTCCG
CTGCGTTCTTCATCGATGCCCGCTTAGTGATATGCTTAAAACTCCAAGCACAGCCTTCTCCCCGGGGCGG
CCGCATTAGGCACCCCAGGCTTTACACTTTATGCTTCCGGCTCGTATAATGTGTGGATTTTGAGTTAGGA
TCCGTCGAGATTTTCAGGAGCTAAGGAAGCTAAAATGGAGAAAAAAATCACTGGATATACCACCGTTGAT
ATATCCCAATGGCATCGTAAAGAACATTTTGAGGCATTTCAGTCAGTTGCTCAATGTACCTATAACCAGA
CCGTTCAGCTGGATATTACGGCCTTTTTAAAGACCGTAAAGAAAAATAAGCACAAGTTTTATCCGGCCTT
TATTCACATTCTTGCCCGCCTGATGAATGCTCATCCGGAATTCCGTATGGCAATGAAAGACGGTGAGCTG
GTGATATGGGATAGTGTTCACCCTTGTTACACCGTTTTCCATGAGCAAACTGAAACGTTTTCATCGCTCT
GGAGTGAATACCACGACGATTTCCGGCAGTTTCTACACATATATTCGCAAGATGTGGCGTGTTACGGTGA
AAACCTGGCCTATTTCCCTAAAGGGTTTATTGAGAATATGTTTTTCGTCTCAGCCAATCCCTGGGTGAGT
TTCACCAGTTTTGATTTAAACGTGGCCAATATGGACAACTTCTTCGCCCCCGTTTTCACCATGGGCAAAT
ATTATACGCAAGGCGACAAGGTGCTGATGCCGCTGGCGATTCAGGTTCATCATGCCGTTTGTGATGGCTT
CCATGTCGGCAGAATGCTTAATGAATTACAACAGTACTGCGATGAGTGGCAGGGCGGGGCGTAAACGCGT
GGATCCGGCTTACTAAAAGCCAGATAACAGTATGCGTATTTGCGCGCTGATTTTTGCGGTATAAGAATAT
ATACTGATATGTATACCCGAAGTATGTCAAAAAGAGGTATGCTATGAAGCAGCGTATTACAGTGACAGTT
GACAGCGACAGCTATCAGTTGCTCAAGGCATATATGATGTCAATATCTCCGGTCTGGTAAGCACAACCAT
GCAGAATGAAGCCCGTCGTCTGCGTGCCGAACGCTGGAAAGCGGAAAATCAGGAAGGGATGGCTGAGGTC
GCCCGGTTTATTGAAATGAACGGCTCTTTTGCTGACGAGAACAGGGGCTGGTGAAATGCAGTTTAAGGTT
TACACCTATAAAAGAGAGAGCCGTTATCGTCTGTTTGTGGATGTACAGAGTGATATTATTGACACGCCCG
GACGACGGATGGTGATCCCCCTGGCCAGTGCACGTCTGCTGTCAGATAAAGTCTCCCGTGAACTTTACCC
GGTGGTGCATATCGGGGATGAAAGCTGGCGCATGATGACCACCGATATGGCCAGTGTGCCGGTATCCGTT
ATCGGGGAAGAAGTGGCTGATCTCAGCCACCGCGAAAATGACATCAAAAACGCCATTAACCTGATGTTCT
GGGGAATATAAATGTCAGGCTCCCTTATACACAGCCCCCGGGGATGCTGGTTGTCATTGCCCCTCCTTCC
TCTAAGTGATAAGGTTACTTCCTCTAAATGACCAAGCAGGGTATCTAATCCTGTTAACGCTCGCTCAGAG
AATTCGCATGCGGAGTCGAGGGAGAACCAGATAAGTGAAATCTAGTTCCAAACTATTTTGTCATTTTTAA
TTTTCGTATTAGCTTACGACGCTACACCCAGTTCCCATCTATTTTGTCACTCTTCCCTAAATAATCCTTA
AAAACTCCATTTCCACCCCTCCCAGTTCCCAACTATTTTGTCCGCCCACACGCTGAGCGAATTCCACGCT
TGTGGAATTCCTCGAGGGAGTTCACATATACCTGCCGTTCACTATTATTTAGTGAAATGAGATATTATGA
TATTTTCTGAATTGTGATTAAAAAGGCAACTTTATGCCCATGCAACAGAAACTATAAAAAATACAGAGAA
TGAAAAGAAACAGATAGATTTTTTAGTTCTTTAGGCCCGTAGTCTGCAAATCCTTTTATGATTTTCTATC
AAACAAAAGAGGAAAATAGACCAGTTGCAATCCAAACGAGAGTCTAATAGAATGAGGTCGAAAAGTAAAT
CGCGCGGGTTTGTTACTGATAAAGCAGGCAAGACCTAAAATGTGTAAAGGGCAAAGTGTATACTTTGGCG
TCACCCCTTACATATTTTAGGTCTTTTTTTATTGTGCGTAACTAACTTGCCATCTTCAAACAGGAGGGCT
GGAAGAAGCAGACCGCTAACACAGTACATAAAAAAGGAGACATGAACGATGAACATCAAAAAGTTTGCAA
AACAAGCAACAGTATTAACCTTTACTACCGCACTGCTGGCAGGAGGCGCAACTCAAGCGTTTGCGAAAGA
AACGAACCAAAAGCCATATAAGGAAACATACGGCATTTCCCATATTACACGCCATGATATGCTGCAAATC
CCTGAACAGCAAAAAAATGAAAAATATCAAGTTCCTGAATTCGATTCGTCCACAATTAAAAATATCTCTT
CTGCAAAAGGCCTGGACGTTTGGGACAGCTGGCCATTACAAAACGCTGACGGCACTGTCGCAAACTATCA
CGGCTACCACATCGTCTTTGCATTAGCCGGAGATCCTAAAAATGCGGATGACACATCGATTTACATGTTC
TATCAAAAAGTCGGCGAAACTTCTATTGACAGCTGGAAAAACGCTGGCCGCGTCTTTAAAGACAGCGACA
AATTCGATGCAAATGATTCTATCCTAAAAGACCAAACACAAGAATGGTCAGGTTCAGCCACATTTACATC
TGACGGAAAAATCCGTTTATTCTACACTGATTTCTCCGGTAAACATTACGGCAAACAAACACTGACAACT
GCACAAGTTAACGTATCAGCATCAGACAGCTCTTTGAACATCAACGGTGTAGAGGATTATAAATCAATCT
TTGACGGTGACGGAAAAACGTATCAAAATGTACAGCAGTTCATCGATGAAGGCAACTACAGCTCAGGCGA
CAACCATACGCTGAGAGATCCTCACTACGTAGAAGATAAAGGCCACAAATACTTAGTATTTGAAGCAAAC
ACTGGAACTGAAGATGGCTACCAAGGCGAAGAATCTTTATTTAACAAAGCATACTATGGCAAAAGCACAT
CATTCTTCCGTCAAGAAAGTCAAAAACTTCTGCAAAGCGATAAAAAACGCACGGCTGAGTTAGCAAACGG
CGCTCTCGGTATGATTGAGCTAAACGATGATTACACACTGAAAAAAGTGATGAAACCGCTGATTGCATCT
AACACAGTAACAGATGAAATTGAACGCGCGAACGTCTTTAAAATGAACGGCAAATGGTACCTGTTCACTG
ACTCCCGCGGATCAAAAATGACGATTGACGGCATTACGTCTAACGATATTTACATGCTTGGTTATGTTTC
TAATTCTTTAACTGGCCCATACAAGCCGCTGAACAAAACTGGCCTTGTGTTAAAAATGGATCTTGATCCT
AACGATGTAACCTTTACTTACTCACACTTCGCTGTACCTCAAGCGAAAGGAAACAATGTCGTGATTACAA
GCTATATGACAAACAGAGGATTCTACGCAGACAAACAATCAACGTTTGCGCCAAGCTTCCTGCTGAACAT
CAAAGGCAAGAAAACATCTGTTGTCAAAGACAGCATCCTTGAACAAGGACAATTAACAGTTAACAAATAA
ATTCGCTGAGCGAGGATGCACATGTGACCGAGGGAAGCTTGCGGCCGCGTCGTGACTGGGAAAACCCTGG
CGACTAGTCTTGGACTCCTGTTGATAGATCCAGTAATGACCTCAGAACTCCATCTGGATTTGTTCAGAAC
GCTCGGTTGCCGCCGGGCGTTTTTTATTGGTGAGAATCCAGGGGTCCCCAATAATTACGATTTAAATTTG
TGTCTCAAAATCTCTGATGTTACATTGCACAAGATAAAAATATATCATCATGAACAATAAAACTGTCTGC
TTACATAAACAGTAATACAAGGGGTGTTATGAGCCATATTCAGCGTGAAACGAGCTGTAGCCGTCCGCGT
CTGAACAGCAACATGGATGCGGATCTGTATGGCTATAAATGGGCGCGTGATAACGTGGGTCAGAGCGGCG
CGACCATTTATCGTCTGTATGGCAAACCGGATGCGCCGGAACTGTTTCTGAAACATGGCAAAGGCAGCGT
GGCGAACGATGTGACCGATGAAATGGTGCGTCTGAACTGGCTGACCGAATTTATGCCGCTGCCGACCATT
AAACATTTTATTCGCACCCCGGATGATGCGTGGCTGCTGACCACCGCGATTCCGGGCAAAACCGCGTTTC
AGGTGCTGGAAGAATATCCGGATAGCGGCGAAAACATTGTGGATGCGCTGGCCGTGTTTCTGCGTCGTCT
GCATAGCATTCCGGTGTGCAACTGCCCGTTTAACAGCGATCGTGTGTTTCGTCTGGCCCAGGCGCAGAGC
CGTATGAACAACGGCCTGGTGGATGCGAGCGATTTTGATGATGAACGTAACGGCTGGCCGGTGGAACAGG
TGTGGAAAGAAATGCATAAACTGCTGCCGTTTAGCCCGGATAGCGTGGTGACCCACGGCGATTTTAGCCT
GGATAACCTGATTTTCGATGAAGGCAAACTGATTGGCTGCATTGATGTGGGCCGTGTGGGCATTGCGGAT
CGTTATCAGGATCTGGCCATTCTGTGGAACTGCCTGGGCGAATTTAGCCCGAGCCTGCAAAAACGTCTGT
TTCAGAAATATGGCATTGATAATCCGGATATGAACAAACTGCAATTTCATCTGATGCTGGATGAATTTTT
CTAATAATTAATTGGACCGCGGTCCGCGCGTTGTCCTTTTCCGCTGCATAACCCTGCTTCGGGGTCATTA
TAGCGATTTTTTCGGTATATCCATCCTTTTTCGCACGATATACAGGATTTTGCCAAAGGGTTCGTGTAGA
CTTTCCTTGGTGTATCCAACGGCGTCAGCCGGGCAGGATAGGTGAAGTAGGCCCACCCGCGAGCGGGTGT
TCCTTCTTCACTGTCCCTTATTCGCACCTGGCGGTGCTCAACGGGAATCCTGCTCTGCGAGGCTGGCCGT
AGGCCGGCCGATCTGAAGATCAGCAGTTCAACCTGTTGATAGTACGTACTAAGCTCTCATGTTTCACGTA
CTAAGCTCTCATGTTTAACGTACTAAGCTCTCATGTTTAACGAACTAAACCCTCATGGCTAACGTACTAA
GCTCTCATGGCTAACGTACTAAGCTCTCATGTTTCACGTACTAAGCTCTCATGTTTGAACAATAAAATTA
ATATAAATCAGCAACTTAAATAGCCTCTAAGGTTTTAAGTTTTATAAGAAAAAAAAGAATATATAAGGCT
TTTAAAGCCTTTAAGGTTTAACGGTTGTGGACAACAAGCCAGGGATGTAACGCACTGAGAAGCCCTTAGA
GCCTCTCAAAGCAATTTTGAGTGACACAGGAACACTTAACGGCTGACATGGGGCGCGCCCAGCTGTCTAG
GGCGGCGGATTTGTCCTACTCAGGAGAGCGTTCACCGACAAACAACAGATAAAACGAAAGGCCCAGTCTT
TCGACTGAGCCTTTCGTTTTATTTGATGCCT
